Addgene plasmid #214673: lucMAPT-30U
Purpose: MAPT Exon 10 reporter containing the MS2 hairpin 30 base pairs upstream of the 3′ splice site
Depositing lab: Eugene Yeo. Publication: Large-scale evaluation of the ability of RNA-binding proteins to activate exon inclusion. Schmok JC, Jain M, Street LA, Tankka AT, Schafer D, Her HL, Elmsaouri S, Gosztyla ML, Boyle EA, Jagannatha P, Luo EC, Kwon EJ, Jovanovic M, Yeo GW. Nat Biotechnol. 2024 Jan 2. doi: 10.1038/s41587-023-02014-0. PubMed 38168984.
Backbone
  Vector backbone: pcDNA3.1(-)
  Backbone manufacturer: Invitrogen
  Backbone size w/o insert (bp): 5420
  Total vector size (bp): 10486
  Vector type: Mammalian Expression
  Selectable markers: Neomycin (select with G418)
Growth in bacteria
  Bacterial resistance: Ampicillin, 100 μg/mL
  Growth temperature: 37°C
  Growth strain: DH5alpha
  Copy number: High Copy
Gene/Insert
  Gene/Insert name: MAPT
  Species: H. sapiens (human)
  Insert size (bp): 5066
  Mutation: Contains Exon 9, Exon 10 with a mutation to introduce a stop codon, and Exon 11, with 1000bp intronic sequences in between
  Entrez Gene: MAPT (a.k.a. DDPAC, FTD1, FTDP-17, MAPTL, MSTD, MTBT1, MTBT2, PPND, PPP1R103, TAU, Tau-PHF6, tau-40)
  Promoter: CMV
  Tag / fusion protein: Firefly Luciferase (N terminal on insert); Renilla Luciferase (C terminal on insert); V5 (N terminal on insert)
  Cloning method: Gibson Cloning
  Sequencing primers: 5′ Full-plasmid sequencing used; 3′ Full-plasmid sequencing used
Terms and licenses: Academic/Nonprofit Terms; Industry Terms: Not Available to Industry
How to cite: lucMAPT-30U was a gift from Eugene Yeo (Addgene plasmid # 214673 ; http://n2t.net/addgene:214673 ; RRID:Addgene_214673)
