[The description below was written by a language model from this plasmid's Addgene catalogue record and pLannotate feature annotations shown in this document.]
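Description:
lucMAPT-30U is a mammalian expression plasmid of about 10.5 kb built on the pcDNA3.1(-) backbone and designed as a dual-luciferase splicing reporter for human MAPT (tau) exon 10. It is propagated in E. coli through a high-copy ColE1/pUC-type origin with ampicillin selection (AmpR, β-lactamase). An SV40 promoter-driven neomycin phosphotransferase cassette with an SV40 polyadenylation signal allows G418 selection in mammalian cells. The backbone also carries an f1 origin. The small lacI, ble, bom and HIV-1 LTR fragments called by the automated annotation appear to be backbone remnants or spurious matches rather than functional parts.

The payload is a single transcription unit driven by the CMV enhancer/promoter, with a T7 promoter just downstream of it, and terminated by the bGH polyadenylation signal. It encodes an N-terminal V5 epitope tag fused to firefly luciferase, followed by a MAPT minigene and then human codon-optimized Renilla luciferase. The minigene comprises exon 9, exon 10 and exon 11, separated by roughly 1,000 bp of intronic sequence. Exon 10 carries an engineered stop codon, so including it should terminate translation before Renilla luciferase, whereas skipping it should keep both luciferases in one reading frame. The ratio of the two signals would therefore report the level of exon inclusion, although the record does not spell out this logic.

A single MS2 stem loop is placed in the intron 30 bp upstream of the exon 10 3′ splice site. This hairpin lets proteins fused to the MS2 coat protein be tethered at a defined position. The associated study used this approach to test whether RNA-binding proteins can activate exon inclusion.
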