Features (pLannotate 1.2.2; 24 found; start..end, strand, type, name):
      1..589     +  rep_origin     ori: high-copy-number ColE1/pMB1/pBR322/pUC origin of replication
    772..864     +  CDS            lacI (fragment): lac repressor; lacI; The lac repressor binds to the lac operator to inhibit transcription in E. coli. This inhibition can be relieved by adding lactose or isopropyl-β-D-thiogalactopyranoside (IPTG).
    877..898     +  protein_bind   CAP binding site: CAP binding activates transcription in the presence of cAMP. E. coli catabolite activator protein
    913..943     +  promoter       lac promoter: promoter for the E. coli lac operon
    951..967     +  protein_bind   lac operator: The lac repressor binds to the lac operator to inhibit transcription in E. coli. This inhibition can be relieved by adding lactose or isopropyl-β-D-thiogalactopyranoside (IPTG). lac repressor encoded by lacI
   1040..1161    -  polyA_signal   SV40 poly(A) signal: SV40 polyadenylation signal
   1156..1314    -  CDS            ble (fragment): BLE_KLEPN - Experimental evidence at protein level: Swiss-Prot protein existence level 1. Binding protein with a strong affinity to the bleomycin family of antibiotics. Binds to CL990; an antimitotic-antibiotic compound. From Klebsiella pneumoniae.
   1338..2129    -  CDS            neo: KKA2_KLEPN - Also known as kan, nptII. Experimental evidence at protein level: Swiss-Prot protein existence level 1. Resistance to kanamycin, neomycin, paromomycin, ribostamycin, butirosin and gentamicin B. From Klebsiella pneumoniae.
   2196..2525    -  promoter       SV40 promoter: SV40 enhancer and early promoter
   2539..2967    -  rep_origin     f1 ori (sequence partly withheld): f1 bacteriophage origin of replication; arrow indicates direction of (+) strand synthesis
   2988..3009    -  promoter       SV40 promoter (fragment): SV40 enhancer and early promoter
   3013..3237    -  polyA_signal   bGH poly(A) signal: bovine growth hormone polyadenylation signal
   3285..4215    -  CDS            hRluc (fragment): Renilla luciferase human codon-optimized
   5409..5427    -  misc_RNA       MS2 stem loop: stem loop that binds the bacteriophage MS2 coat protein
   6378..6650    -  CDS            MAPT (fragment): TAU_SPECI - Experimental evidence at protein level: Swiss-Prot protein existence level 1. Promotes microtubule assembly and stability, and might be involved in the establishment and maintenance of neuronal polarity. The C-terminus binds axonal microtubules while the N-terminus binds neural plasma membrane components, suggesting that tau functions as a linker protein between both. Axonal polarity is predetermined by tau localization (in the neuronal cell) in the domain of the cell body defined by the centrosome. The short isoforms allow plasticity of the cytoskeleton whereas the longer isoforms
   6654..8303    -  CDS            luciferase: firefly luciferase; luc+; enhanced luc+ version of the luciferase gene AAS38485.1 42718124.0
   8310..8351    -  CDS            V5 tag: epitope tag from simian virus 5
   8439..8457    -  promoter       T7 promoter: promoter for bacteriophage T7 RNA polymerase
   8473..8506    -  LTR            5' LTR (truncated) (fragment): truncated 5' long terminal repeat (LTR) from HIV-1
   8502..8705    -  promoter       CMV promoter: human cytomegalovirus (CMV) immediate early promoter
   8706..9085    -  enhancer       CMV enhancer: human cytomegalovirus immediate early enhancer
   9240..9292    +  misc_feature   bom (fragment): basis of mobility region from pBR322
   9351..9455    +  promoter       AmpR promoter: bla
   9456..10316   +  CDS            AmpR: β-lactamase; bla; confers resistance to ampicillin, carbenicillin, and related antibiotics
>Addgene plasmid #214673 | lucMAPT-30U | addgene full sequence | sequence record 424933 | Addgene NGS Result
TTGAGATCCTTTTTTTCTGCGCGTAATCTGCTGCTTGCAAACAAAAAAACCACCGCTACCAGCGGTGGTT
TGTTTGCCGGATCAAGAGCTACCAACTCTTTTTCCGAAGGTAACTGGCTTCAGCAGAGCGCAGATACCAA
ATACTGTTCTTCTAGTGTAGCCGTAGTTAGGCCACCACTTCAAGAACTCTGTAGCACCGCCTACATACCT
CGCTCTGCTAATCCTGTTACCAGTGGCTGCTGCCAGTGGCGATAAGTCGTGTCTTACCGGGTTGGACTCA
AGACGATAGTTACCGGATAAGGCGCAGCGGTCGGGCTGAACGGGGGGTTCGTGCACACAGCCCAGCTTGG
AGCGAACGACCTACACCGAACTGAGATACCTACAGCGTGAGCTATGAGAAAGCGCCACGCTTCCCGAAGG
GAGAAAGGCGGACAGGTATCCGGTAAGCGGCAGGGTCGGAACAGGAGAGCGCACGAGGGAGCTTCCAGGG
GGAAACGCCTGGTATCTTTATAGTCCTGTCGGGTTTCGCCACCTCTGACTTGAGCGTCGATTTTTGTGAT
GCTCGTCAGGGGGGCGGAGCCTATGGAAAAACGCCAGCAACGCGGCCTTTTTACGGTTCCTGGCCTTTTG
CTGGCCTTTTGCTCACATGTTCTTTCCTGCGTTATCCCCTGATTCTGTGGATAACCGTATTACCGCCTTT
GAGTGAGCTGATACCGCTCGCCGCAGCCGAACGACCGAGCGCAGCGAGTCAGTGAGCGAGGAAGCGGAAG
AGCGCCCAATACGCAAACCGCCTCTCCCCGCGCGTTGGCCGATTCATTAATGCAGCTGGCACGACAGGTT
TCCCGACTGGAAAGCGGGCAGTGAGCGCAACGCAATTAATGTGAGTTAGCTCACTCATTAGGCACCCCAG
GCTTTACACTTTATGCTTCCGGCTCGTATGTTGTGTGGAATTGTGAGCGGATAACAATTTCACACAGGAA
ACAGCTATGACCATGATTACGCCAAGCTCTAGCTAGAGGTCGACGGTATACAGACATGATAAGATACATT
GATGAGTTTGGACAAACCACAACTAGAATGCAGTGAAAAAAATGCTTTATTTGTGAAATTTGTGATGCTA
TTGCTTTATTTGTAACCATTATAAGCTGCAATAAACAAGTTGGGGTGGGCGAAGAACTCCAGCATGAGAT
CCCCGCGCTGGAGGATCATCCAGCCGGCGTCCCGGAAAACGATTCCGAAGCCCAACCTTTCATAGAAGGC
GGCGGTGGAATCGAAATCTCGTGATGGCAGGTTGGGCGTCGCTTGGTCGGTCATTTCGAACCCCAGAGTC
CCGCTCAGAAGAACTCGTCAAGAAGGCGATAGAAGGCGATGCGCTGCGAATCGGGAGCGGCGATACCGTA
AAGCACGAGGAAGCGGTCAGCCCATTCGCCGCCAAGCTCTTCAGCAATATCACGGGTAGCCAACGCTATG
TCCTGATAGCGGTCCGCCACACCCAGCCGGCCACAGTCGATGAATCCAGAAAAGCGGCCATTTTCCACCA
TGATATTCGGCAAGCAGGCATCGCCATGGGTCACGACGAGATCCTCGCCGTCGGGCATGCGCGCCTTGAG
CCTGGCGAACAGTTCGGCTGGCGCGAGCCCCTGATGCTCTTCGTCCAGATCATCCTGATCGACAAGACCG
GCTTCCATCCGAGTACGTGCTCGCTCGATGCGATGTTTCGCTTGGTGGTCGAATGGGCAGGTAGCCGGAT
CAAGCGTATGCAGCCGCCGCATTGCATCAGCCATGATGGATACTTTCTCGGCAGGAGCAAGGTGAGATGA
CAGGAGATCCTGCCCCGGCACTTCGCCCAATAGCAGCCAGTCCCTTCCCGCTTCAGTGACAACGTCGAGC
ACAGCTGCGCAAGGAACGCCCGTCGTGGCCAGCCACGATAGCCGCGCTGCCTCGTCCTGCAGTTCATTCA
GGGCACCGGACAGGTCGGTCTTGACAAAAAGAACCGGGCGCCCCTGCGCTGACAGCCGGAACACGGCGGC
ATCAGAGCAGCCGATTGTCTGTTGTGCCCAGTCATAGCCGAATAGCCTCTCCACCCAAGCGGCCGGAGAA
CCTGCGTGCAATCCATCTTGTTCAATCATGCGAAACGATCCTCATCCTGTCTCTTGATCAGATCCGAAAA
TGGATATACAAGCTCCCGGGAGCTTTTTGCAAAAGCCTAGGCCTCCAAAAAAGCCTCCTCACTACTTCTG
GAATAGCTCAGAGGCAGAGGCGGCCTCGGCCTCTGCATAAATAAAAAAAATTAGTCAGCCATGGGGCGGA
GAATGGGCGGAACTGGGCGGAGTTAGGGGCGGGATGGGCGGAGTTAGGGGCGGGACTATGGTTGCTGACT
AATTGAGATGCATGCTTTGCATACTTCTGCCTGCTGGGGAGCCTGGGGACTTTCCACACCTGGTTGCTGA
CTAATTGAGATGCATGCTTTGCATACTTCTGCCTGCTGGGGAGCCTGGGGACTTTCCACACCCTAACTGA
CACACATTCCACAGAATTAATTCGCGTTAAATTTTTGTTAAATCAGCTCATTTTTTAACCAATAGGCCGA
AATCGGCAAAATCCCTTATAAATCAAAAGAATAGACCGAGATAGGGT
[37 nt withheld, positions 2638-2674]
AAAGAACGTGGACTCCAACGTCAAAGG
[49 nt withheld, positions 2702-2750]
T
[91 nt withheld, positions 2752-2842]
G
[124 nt withheld, positions 2844-2967]
GGGGATACCCCCTAGAGCCCCAGCTGGTTCTTTCCGCCTCAGAAGCCATAGAGCCCACCGCATCCCCAGC
ATGCCTGCTATTGTCTTCCCAATCCTCCCCCTTGCTGTCCTGCCCCACCCCACCCCCCAGAATAGAATGA
CACCTACTCAGACAATGCGATGCAATTTCCTCATTTTATTAGGAAAGGACAGTGGGAGTGGCACCTTCCA
GGGTCAAGGAAGGCACGGGGGAGGGGCAAACAACAGATGGCTGGCAACTAGAAGGCACAGTCGAGGCTGA
TCAGCGGTTTAAACTTAAGCTTGGTACCGAGCTCGTCACTGCTCGTTCTTCAGCACGCGCTCCACGAAGC
TCTTGATGTACTTACCCATTTCATCTGGAGCGTCCTCCTGGCTGAAGTGGAGGCCCTTCACCTTCACGAA
CTCGGTGTTAGGGAACTTCTTAGCTCCCTCGACAATAGCGTTGGAAAAGAACCCAGGGTCGGACTCGATG
AACATCTTAGGCAGATCGTCGCTGGCCCGAAGGTAGGCGTTGTAGTTGCGGACAATCTGGACGACGTCGG
GCTTGCCTCCCTTAACGAGAGGGATCTCGCGAGGCCAGGAGAGGGTAGGCCGTCTAACCTCGCCCTTCTC
CTTGAATGGCTCCAGGTAGGCAGCGAACTCCTCAGGCTCCAGTTTCCGCATGATCTTGCTTGGGAGCATG
GTCTCGACGAAGAAGTTATTCTCAAGCACCATTTTCTCGCCCTCTTCGCTCTTGATCAGGGCGATATCCT
CCTCGATGTCAGGCCACTCGTCCCAGGACTCGATCACGTCCACGACACTCTCAGCATGGACGATGGCCTT
GATCTTGTCTTGGTGCTCGTAGGAGTAGTGAAAGGCCAGACAAGCCCCCCAGTCGTGGCCCACAAAGATG
ATTTTCTTTGGAAGGTTCAGCAGCTCGAACCAAGCGGTGAGGTACTTGTAGTGATCCAGGAGGCGATATG
AGCCATTCCCGCTCTTGCCGGACTTACCCATTCCGATCAGATCAGGGATGATGCATCTAGCCACGGGCTC
GATGTGAGGCACGACGTGCCTCCACAGGTAGCTGGAGGCAGCGTTACCATGCAGAAAAATCACGGCGTTC
TCGGCGTGCTTCTCGGAATCATAGTAGTTGATGAAGGAGTCCAGCACGTTCATTTGCTTGCAGCGAGCCC
ACCACTGAGGCCCAGTGATCATGCGTTTGCGTTGCTCGGGGTCATACACCTTGGAAGCTGGTTTATGATG
GATGTTGCCTAATGAGCCACACTTGGAGGTCACCTTGCTCAGGTCAACTGGTTTGTAGACTATTTGCACC
TGGAGATGAGAGAGGAGGAGAGAGAAGAGGAAAGGCAGAGAGAGAGGAAGACAGAGAGACAAAAAGGATA
AAATGGGATTATTTTATTAAGGGTGTAACTCAATGAGAAGCAGCTGTGTAAGCCCAGGCCCTTATTGGAC
AGTGGTTCCCAGCTGCCATGAGGAGCACATCCTAGTCAGGGTGGAAAAATGTGTTGTCGAAATTCTGCCA
ACCCTGCCCCAGGGGAGCTGGGGACTGTGGGACTGGAGTGTCTTCAATCCCTGCAGAACAAAAGAGCCTC
TGGGAAAAACAGGGACCCATTGTCATTGTGCAAGACCCAGACATTTGCTCAGCAAACGCTTAAGTGTAAA
AATGTCACTCCCTTTCCTGACATGAAATTGACAGATCACAATCAGGCATGAAGAAAAAAGTGATCAATAT
GATGAGTATGCACAGCATCTGAAAAATCTTGCTGGAAAGGCAGGAGTGGGGTATCTGCTGGGCCTCAAAG
AGGGGAGGCGTCCGCTCATCAGAACAAACGGGTCACCTGTCCACAGTGGAGCCACTCAACGTCAACCTGC
CCAGGTGTCGGGGGAGGAGGCGGCAGCCCAGTCTCAGGTGCCACCACCTTCAGCCCAACTTCCAATGGGC
TATGGGGCTCCTGGGGACAGGGCTGGGCATGAGTGGAAGGAGACTTTGATGGGTATTCTCAGCTTCCCAG
GCAGGGTCCGGAGAGAGGGTCCGTCATCTGCCCTATTCTGTCCACACAGCCTGCGCAGGCTGGGGGACCC
AGAAATGCTGGGACACCCCCTCCTAGAATATGAGGAAGGGGCTTCTGGGAACAGTGGACCGTGTGGGGGA
ATGTGGGGAGCCGGGCTACATTCACCCAGAGGTCGCAGCCAGATCCTGGGGATTTATTCTATGCAGTGTC
TCGCAAGTGTACGCACTCACACCACTTCCTAATAATTCAAGCCACAGCACGGCGCATGGGACGTGTGAAG
GTACTCACACTGCCGCCTCCCGGGACGTGTTAGATATTATCCTTTGAGCCACACTTGGACTGGACGTTGC
TAAGATCCAGCTTCTTATTAATTATCTGCACCTTTGGTAGCCAGAAAAAAGGATGAGTGACACATGGGTG
ATCCTCATGTACGCCACCCTGGACCCGCCTGCTTGCTCGCAAGGACGCCTCCACTTTCGATGAGTGACAT
GCGCCCCCTACTTGCTCGCAAGGATGCCTCCACTTTCGGACTTGGCAGAGGTAGTCTGGGGAGTGACGGG
AGGTTGAGTCACATCCCAGGGGAGCTGAAGGGATAGAGGGCTGCTCTGAAGGCATCCCAGAAGTGTGAGT
GATTTCCAGCGGGCTTTACGAAGCTGGGATTGCAGGTCCTCACTTCACAAAAGGATGGCATCGTGAGGCC
TGAACCCCAGAGGGGAGCGTTCACCAGCCTGAGGTCAAGTGAAAAATGTGTTCGGCCACACTGACGAGTT
AGTAATAGGAAGTTCCCCGGCATCTCCACTCACACCTGGCTAGACCCACCGGCACATTCCCAGAGAACTC
CCTGCGGCTGTTCTCAAGCCTGCCGGGCATCAGAATCACCTGTGGATTTCTCCCAGAAGAATCAGCTGAT
CAAAACAGAACCCCCAATCTCCCCAGAATCCAGAGGAACCCAACCTAAGCAGATGGCCCACGAGTGGAGA
TGCTGACCTATGGGTGGCAGTGTATTCTGCCCAGAAGGCAGGTGGGGAACCACTGTGGGTGCCCTGACTA
TGAGAGCCTCCGGCCGTGGAGACACAGCCCTGCCATCTCTGTCCGATTAACAGGGGCTGAAGGGGCAAGA
GAAGAGCCAGAACGTTCTCTCGCCTGAGGAGGGCACTCACAGTGTAGTGGAGAGCCCAATAAAGAACTGA
ACTTCCTTGAAGAGGGTCCAGAGGGGACTGGGGTGTTATGCGGGGGTGCTCAGGTGCGGGGAGCCCCACA
CCTCCATGCACAGTCCCACGACTCCACGCTCAACCGCGCACCTCCAGGCGCAGCCCTACCCTTCCAGGCA
CAGCCCTACCCCTCCAGGCGCAGCCCCCCACACCTCCACGCGCAGCCAGCCACTCTCACCTTCCCGCCTC
CCGGCTGGTGCTTCAGGTTCTCAGTGGAGCCGATCTTGGACTTGACATTCTTCAGGTCTGGCATGGGCAC
GGGGGCTGTCTGCAGGCGGCTCTTGGCGGAAGACGGCGACTTGGGTGGAGTACGGACCACTGCCACCTTC
TTGGGCTCCCGGGTGGGTGGGGTTGGAAGGGACGGGGTGCGGGAGCGGCTGCTGGGAGTGCCTGGGGAGC
CGGGGCTGCTGTAGCCGCTGCGATCCCCTGATTTTGGAGGTTCACTCACGGCGATCTTGCCGCCTTTCTT
AGCCTTGATCAGGATCTCGCGGATCTTGCGGGCGTCCAGCTTGCCGGTCAGGCCCTTGGGCACCTCGTCC
ACGAACACCACTCCGCCGCGCAGCTTCTTGGCGGTTGTCACCTGGCTGGCCACATAGTCCACGATCTCCT
TCTCGGTCATGGTCTTGCCGTGTTCCAGCACGACGACGGCGGCAGGCAGCTCGCCGGCATCGTCGTCGGG
CAGGCCGGCCACTCCGGCGTCGAAAATGTTAGGGTGCTGCAGCAGGATAGACTCCAGCTCGGCTGGGGCC
ACCTGGTAGCCCTTGTACTTGATCAGAGACTTCAGGCGGTCCACGATGAAGAAGTGCTCGTCCTCGTCCC
AGTAGGCAATGTCGCCAGAGTGCAGCCAGCCGTCCTTGTCGATCAGGGCGTTTGTGGCCTCAGGGTTATT
CACGTAGCCGGACATAATCATAGGGCCGCGCACACACAGCTCGCCGCGCTGGTTCACTCCCAGGGTCTTG
CCGGTGTCCAGGTCCACCACCTTGGCCTCGAAGAATGGCACCACCTTGCCCACGGCGCCAGGCTTGTCGT
CGCCCTCTGGGGTAATCAGAATGGCGCTGGTTGTCTCGGTCAGGCCGTAGCCCTGGCGGATGCCTGGCAG
ATGAAAGCGCTTGGCCACGGCTTCGCCCACCTCCTTAGACAGTGGGGCGCCGCCAGAGGCAATCTCGTGC
AGGTTAGACAGGTCGTACTTGTCGATCAGGGTGCTCTTAGCGGAGAAGCTGAACAGGGTTGGCACCAGCA
GGGCAGACTGAATTTTGTAGTCTTGCAGGCTGCGCAGGAACAGCTCCTCCTCGAAGCGGTACATCAGCAC
CACCCGAAAGCCGCAAATCAGGTAGCCCAGGGTGGTGAACATGCCGAAGCCGTGGTGGAATGGCACCACG
CTCAGAATAGCGGTGTCGGGGATGATCTGGTTGCCGAAAATAGGGTCGCGGGCGTGAGAGAAGCGCACAC
AGGCGGTGCGATGAGGCAGGGCCACGCCCTTAGGCAGGCCGGTAGACCCAGAGCTGTTCATGATCAGGGC
AATGGTTTTGTCCCTGTCGAAAGACTCTGGCACGAAGTCGTACTCGTTGAAGCCAGGAGGCAGATGAGAT
GTCACGAATGTGTACATGCTCTGGAAGCCCTGGTAGTCGGTCTTAGAGTCCATGATGATGATCTTCTGGA
TGATAGGCAGCTTCTTCTGCACGTTCAGGATCTTCTGCAGGCCCTTCTTAGACACGAACACCACGGTAGG
CTGAGAAATGCCCATGCTGTTCAGCAGCTCGCGCTCGTTGTAAATGTCGTTAGCAGGGGCCACGGCCACT
CCGATGAACAGGGCGCCCAGCACTGGCATGAAGAACTGCAGAGAGTTCTCAGAGCACACCACGATGCGGT
GGTTGGTGTTCAGGCCGTACCTCTTCATGGCCTCGGCCAGGCGCACAGACATCTCGAAGTACTCGGCATA
GGTGATGTCCACCTCAATGTGGGCATCGGTGAAGGCAATGGTGCCAGGCACCAGGGCATACCTCTTCATG
GCCTTGTGCAGCTGCTCGCCAGCGGTGCCATCCTCCAGAGGGTAGAAGGGAGCAGGGCCCTTCTTAATGT
TCTTAGCATCGGCCATGCTGCCCGTAGAATCGAGACCGAGGAGAGGGTTAGGGATAGGCTTACCGCTGCC
CATGGTGGCTGCAGATATCCAGCACAGTGGCGGCCGCTCGAGTCTAGAGGGCCCGTTTAAACGCTAGCCA
GCTTGGGTCTCCCTATAGTGAGTCGTATTAATTTCGATAAGCCAGTAAGCAGTGGGTTCTCTAGTTAGCC
AGAGAGCTCTGCTTATATAGACCTCCCACCGTACACGCCTACCGCCCATTTGCGTCAATGGGGCGGAGTT
GTTACGACATTTTGGAAAGTCCCGTTGATTTTGGTGCCAAAACAAACTCCCATTGACGTCAATGGGGTGG
AGACTTGGAAATCCCCGTGAGTCAAACCGCTATCCACGCCCATTGATGTACTGCCAAAACCGCATCACCA
TGGTAATAGCGATGACTAATACGTAGATGTACTGCCAAGTAGGAAAGTCCCATAAGGTCATGTACTGGGC
ATAATGCCAGGCGGGCCATTTACCGTCATTGACGTCAATAGGGGGCGTACTTGGCATATGATACACTTGA
TGTACTGCCAAGTGGGCAGTTTACCGTAAATACTCCACCCATTGACGTCAATGGAAAGTCCCTATTGGCG
TTACTATGGGAACATACGTCATTATTGACGTCAATGGGCGGGGGTCGTTGGGCGGTCAGCCAGGCGGGCC
ATTTACCGTAAGTTATGTAACGCGGAACTCCATATATGGGCTATGAACTAATGACCCCGTAATTGATTAC
TATTAATAACTAGTCAATAATCAATGTCAACGCGTATATCTGGCCCGTACATCGCGAAGCAGCGCAAAAC
GCCTAACCCTAAGCAGATTCTTCATGCAATTGTCGGTCAAGCCTTGCCTTGTTGTAGCTTAAATTTTGCT
CGCGCACTACTCAGCGACCTCCAACACACAAGCAGGGAGCAGATACTGGCTTAACTATGCGGCATCAGAG
CAGATTGTACTGAGAGTGCACCATAGGGGATCGGGAGATCTCCCGATCCGTCGACGTCAGGTGGCACTTT
TCGGGGAAATGTGCGCGGAACCCCTATTTGTTTATTTTTCTAAATACATTCAAATATGTATCCGCTCATG
AGACAATAACCCTGATAAATGCTTCAATAATATTGAAAAAGGAAGAGTATGAGTATTCAACATTTCCGTG
TCGCCCTTATTCCCTTTTTTGCGGCATTTTGCCTTCCTGTTTTTGCTCACCCAGAAACGCTGGTGAAAGT
AAAAGATGCTGAAGATCAGTTGGGTGCACGAGTGGGTTACATCGAACTGGATCTCAACAGCGGTAAGATC
CTTGAGAGTTTTCGCCCCGAAGAACGTTTTCCAATGATGAGCACTTTTAAAGTTCTGCTATGTGGCGCGG
TATTATCCCGTATTGACGCCGGGCAAGAGCAACTCGGTCGCCGCATACACTATTCTCAGAATGACTTGGT
TGAGTACTCACCAGTCACAGAAAAGCATCTTACGGATGGCATGACAGTAAGAGAATTATGCAGTGCTGCC
ATAACCATGAGTGATAACACTGCGGCCAACTTACTTCTGACAACGATCGGAGGACCGAAGGAGCTAACCG
CTTTTTTGCACAACATGGGGGATCATGTAACTCGCCTTGATCGTTGGGAACCGGAGCTGAATGAAGCCAT
ACCAAACGACGAGCGTGACACCACGATGCCTGTAGCAATGGCAACAACGTTGCGCAAACTATTAACTGGC
GAACTACTTACTCTAGCTTCCCGGCAACAATTAATAGACTGGATGGAGGCGGATAAAGTTGCAGGACCAC
TTCTGCGCTCGGCCCTTCCGGCTGGCTGGTTTATTGCTGATAAATCTGGAGCCGGTGAGCGTGGGTCTCG
CGGTATCATTGCAGCACTGGGGCCAGATGGTAAGCCCTCCCGTATCGTAGTTATCTACACGACGGGGAGT
CAGGCAACTATGGATGAACGAAATAGACAGATCGCTGAGATAGGTGCCTCACTGATTAAGCATTGGTAAC
TGTCAGACCAAGTTTACTCATATATACTTTAGATTGATTTAAAACTTCATTTTTAATTTAAAAGGATCTA
GGTGAAGATCCTTTTTGATAATCTCATGACCAAAATCCCTTAACGTGAGTTTTCGTTCCACTGAGCGTCA
GACCCCGTAGAAAAGATCAAAGGATCTTC
